>Addgene plasmid #81660 | pDONR223_NRAS_p.G12C | addgene full sequence | sequence record 166513 | Addgene NGS Result
CGTCAGACCCCGTAGAAAAGATCAAAGGATCTTCTTGAGATCCTTTTTTTCTGCGCGTAATCTGCTGCTT
GCAAACAAAAAAACCACCGCTACCAGCGGTGGTTTGTTTGCCGGATCAAGAGCTACCAACTCTTTTTCCG
AAGGTAACTGGCTTCAGCAGAGCGCAGATACCAAATACTGTTCTTCTAGTGTAGCCGTAGTTAGGCCACC
ACTTCAAGAACTCTGTAGCACCGCCTACATACCTCGCTCTGCTAATCCTGTTACCAGTGGCTGCTGCCAG
TGGCGATAAGTCGTGTCTTACCGGGTTGGACTCAAGACGATAGTTACCGGATAAGGCGCAGCGGTCGGGC
TGAACGGGGGGTTCGTGCACACAGCCCAGCTTGGAGCGAACGACCTACACCGAACTGAGATACCTACAGC
GTGAGCTATGAGAAAGCGCCACGCTTCCCGAAGGGAGAAAGGCGGACAGGTATCCGGTAAGCGGCAGGGT
CGGAACAGGAGAGCGCACGAGGGAGCTTCCAGGGGGAAACGCCTGGTATCTTTATAGTCCTGTCGGGTTT
CGCCACCTCTGACTTGAGCGTCGATTTTTGTGATGCTCGTCAGGGGGGCGGAGCCTATGGAAAAACGCCA
GCAACGCGGCCTTTTTACGGTTCCTGGCCTTTTGCTGGCCTTTTGCTCACATGTTCTTTCCTGCGTTATC
CCCTGATTCTGTGGATAACCGTATTACCGCCTTTGAGTGAGCTGATACCGCTCGCCGCAGCCGAACGACC
GAGCGCAGCGAGTCAGTGAGCGAGGAAGCGGAAGAGCGCCCAATACGCAAACCGCCTCTCCCCGCGCGTT
GGCCGATTCATTAATGCAGCTGGCACGACAGGTTTCCCGACTGGAAAGCGGGCAGTGAGCGCAACGCAAT
TAATACGCGTACCGCTAGCCAGGAAGAGTTTGTAGAAACGCAAAAAGGCCATCCGTCAGGATGGCCTTCT
GCTTAGTTTGATGCCTGGCAGTTTATGGCGGGCGTCCTGCCCGCCACCCTCCGGGCCGTTGCTTCACAAC
GTTCAAATCCGCTCCCGGCGGATTTGTCCTACTCAGGAGAGCGTTCACCGACAAACAACAGATAAAACGA
AAGGCCCAGTCTTCCGACTGAGCCTTTCGTTTTATTTGATGCCTGGCAGTTCCCTACTCTCGCGTTAACG
CTAGCATGGATGTTTTCCCAGTCACGACGTTGTAAAACGACGGCCAGTCTTAAGCTCGGGCCCCAAATAA
TGATTTTATTTTGACTGATAGTGACCTGTTCGTTGCAACAAATTGATGAGCAATGCTTTTTTATAATGMC
AACTTTGTACAAAAAAGTTGGCACCATGACTGAGTACAAACTGGTGGTGGTTGGAGCATGTGGTGTTGGG
AAAAGCGCACTGACAATCCAGCTAATCCAGAACCACTTTGTAGATGAATATGATCCCACCATAGAGGATT
CTTACAGAAAACAAGTGGTTATAGATGGTGAAACCTGTTTGTTGGACATACTGGATACAGCTGGACAAGA
AGAGTACAGTGCCATGAGAGACCAATACATGAGGACAGGCGAAGGCTTCCTCTGTGTATTTGCCATCAAT
AATAGCAAGTCATTTGCGGATATTAACCTCTACAGGGAGCAGATTAAGCGAGTAAAAGACTCGGATGATG
TACCTATGGTGCTAGTGGGAAACAAGTGTGATTTGCCAACAAGGACAGTTGATACAAAACAAGCCCACGA
ACTGGCCAAGAGTTACGGGATTCCATTCATTGAAACCTCAGCCAAGACCAGACAGGGTGTTGAAGATGCT
TTTTACACACTGGTAAGAGAAATACGCCAGTACCGAATGAAAAAACTCAACAGCAGTGATGATGGGACTC
AGGGTTGTATGGGATTGCCATGTGTGGTGATGTAATTGCCAACTTTCTTGTACAAAGTTGGCATTATAAG
AAAGCATTGCTTATCAATTTGTTGCAACGAACAGGTCACTATCAGTCAAAATAAAATCATTATTTGCCAT
CCAGCTGATATCCCCTATAGTGAGTCGTATTACATGGTCATAGCTGTTTCCTGGCAGCTCTGGCCCGTGT
CTCAAAATCTCTGATGTTACATTGCACAAGATAAAAATATATCATCATGCCTCCTCTAGACCAGCCAGGA
CAGAAATGCCTCGACTTCGCTGCTACCCAAGGTTGCCGGGTGACGCACACCGTGGAAACGGATGAAGGCA
CGAACCCAGTGGACATAAGCCTGTTCGGTTCGTAAGCTGTAATGCAAGTAGCGTATGCGCTCACGCAACT
GGTCCAGAACCTTGACCGAACGCAGCGGTGGTAACGGCGCAGTGGCGGTTTTCATGGCTTGTTATGACTG
TTTTTTTGGGGTACAGTCTATGCCTCGGGCATCCAAGCAGCAAGCGCGTTACGCCGTGGGTCGATGTTTG
ATGTTATGGAGCAGCAACGATGTTACGCAGCAGGGCAGTCGCCCTAAAACAAAGTTAAACATTATGAGGG
AAGCGGTGATCGCCGAAGTATCGACTCAACTATCAGAGGTAGTTGGCGTCATCGAGCGCCATCTCGAACC
GACGTTGCTGGCCGTACATTTGTACGGCTCCGCAGTGGATGGCGGCCTGAAGCCACACAGTGATATTGAT
TTGCTGGTTACGGTGACCGTAAGGCTTGATGAAACAACGCGGCGAGCTTTGATCAACGACCTTTTGGAAA
CTTCGGCTTCCCCTGGAGAGAGCGAGATTCTCCGCGCTGTAGAAGTCACCATTGTTGTGCACGACGACAT
CATTCCGTGGCGTTATCCAGCTAAGCGCGAACTGCAATTTGGAGAATGGCAGCGCAATGACATTCTTGCA
GGTATCTTCGAGCCAGCCACGATCGACATTGATCTGGCTATCTTGCTGACAAAAGCAAGAGAACATAGCG
TTGCCTTGGTAGGTCCAGCGGCGGAGGAACTCTTTGATCCGGTTCCTGAACAGGATCTATTTGAGGCGCT
AAATGAAACCTTAACGCTATGGAACTCGCCGCCCGACTGGGCTGGCGATGAGCGAAATGTAGTGCTTACG
TTGTCCCGCATTTGGTACAGCGCAGTAACCGGCAAAATCGCGCCGAAGGATGTCGCTGCCGACTGGGCAA
TGGAGCGCCTGCCGGCCCAGTATCAGCCCGTCATACTTGAAGCTAGACAGGCTTATCTTGGACAAGAAGA
AGATCGCTTGGCCTCGCGCGCAGATCAGTTGGAAGAATTTGTCCACTACGTGAAAGGCGAGATCACCAAG
GTAGTCGGCAAATAACCCTCGAGCCACCCATGACCAAAATCCCTTAACGTGAGTTACGCGTCGTTCCACT
GAG
Features (pLannotate 1.2.2; 12 found; start..end, strand, type, name):
     35..623     +  rep_origin     ori: high-copy-number ColE1/pMB1/pBR322/pUC origin of replication
    806..898     +  CDS            lacI (fragment): lac repressor; lacI; The lac repressor binds to the lac operator to inhibit transcription in E. coli. This inhibition can be relieved by adding lactose or isopropyl-β-D-thiogalactopyranoside (IPTG).
    953..980     -  terminator     rrnB T2 terminator: transcription terminator T2 from the E. coli rrnB gene
   1112..1155    +  terminator     rrnB T1 terminator: Escherichia coli rrnB; transcription terminator T1 from the E. coli rrnB gene
   1202..1238    -  CDS            lacZα (fragment): LacZα fragment of β-galactosidase; lacZ fragment
   1255..1350    +  protein_bind   attL3: mutant version of attL; recombination site for the Gateway® LR reaction LR Clonase™
   1356..1922    +  CDS            NRAS: RASN_HUMAN - Also known as HRAS1. Experimental evidence at protein level: Swiss-Prot protein existence level 1. Ras proteins bind GDP/GTP and possess intrinsic GTPase activity. From Homo sapiens (Human).
   1930..2025    -  protein_bind   attL3: mutant version of attL; recombination site for the Gateway® LR reaction LR Clonase™
   2044..2062    -  promoter       T7 promoter: promoter for bacteriophage T7 RNA polymerase
   2252..2275    +  promoter       Pc promoter (fragment): intI1 (promoter lies within the coding sequence); class 1 integron promoter
   2451..2507    +  CDS            GmR (fragment): gentamycin acetyltransferase; aacC1; confers resistance to gentamycin
   2514..3305    +  CDS            SmR: aminoglycoside adenylyltransferase (Murphy, 1985); aadA; confers resistance to spectinomycin and streptomycin
