[The description below was written by a language model from this plasmid's Addgene catalogue record and pLannotate feature annotations shown in this document.]
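Description:
pDONR223_NRAS_p.G12C is a Gateway entry clone built in the Invitrogen pDONR223 backbone and carrying the human NRAS open reading frame with the G12C substitution, a change at a codon well known as a hotspot for activating RAS mutations. It belongs to the Target Accelerator Plasmid Collection, a set of wild-type and cancer-variant ORFs assembled for systematic functional testing of candidate oncogenic alleles. The sequenced plasmid is about 3.4 kb. It replicates in E. coli at high copy from a ColE1/pUC-type origin and is selected with spectinomycin through the aadA (SmR) aminoglycoside adenylyltransferase gene. That gene lies downstream of a class 1 integron Pc promoter fragment and a short remnant of a gentamicin resistance gene.

The NRAS coding sequence (roughly 570 bp) is flanked by two attL recombination sites in opposite orientations. The automated annotation labels both as attL3, although entry clones made in this backbone conventionally carry an attL1/attL2 pair, so these labels are best read as generic attL calls. The sites allow LR Clonase-mediated transfer of the ORF into any compatible destination vector. The clone is in the "closed" configuration, with a stop codon directly after the insert, so it suits native or N-terminally tagged expression but not C-terminal fusions.

No promoter drives the insert in this plasmid. rrnB T1 and T2 terminators upstream insulate the cassette from read-through transcription, and a T7 promoter lies just beyond the downstream attL site, pointing back toward the insert. Small lacI and lacZα fragments are backbone remnants with no evident function. The plasmid is therefore a shuttle and archival form of the mutant allele, and expression depends on the destination vector chosen.
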