Addgene plasmid #81660: pDONR223_NRAS_p.G12C
Purpose: Gateway Donor vector containing NRAS, part of the Target Accelerator Plasmid Collection.
Depositing lab: Jesse Boehm & William Hahn & David Root. Depositing organization: Broad Institute. Publication: Systematic Functional Interrogation of Rare Cancer Variants Identifies Oncogenic Alleles. Kim E, Ilic N, Shrestha Y, Zou L, Kamburov A, Zhu C, Yang X, Lubonja R, Tran N, Nguyen C, Lawrence MS, Piccioni F, Bagul M, Doench JG, Chouinard CR, Wu X, Hogstrom L, Natoli T, Tamayo P, Horn H, Corsello SM, Lage K, Root DE, Subramanian A, Golub TR, Getz G, Boehm JS, Hahn WC. Cancer Discov. 2016 Jul;6(7):714-26. doi: 10.1158/2159-8290.CD-16-0160. Epub 2016 May 4. PubMed 27147599.
Backbone
  Vector backbone: pDONR223
  Backbone manufacturer: Invitrogen
  Backbone size w/o insert (bp): 2790
  Vector type: Gateway Entry vector
Growth in bacteria
  Bacterial resistance: Spectinomycin, 50 μg/mL
  Growth temperature: 37°C
  Growth strain: DH5alpha
  Copy number: High Copy
Gene/Insert
  Gene/Insert name: NRAS (alt name: NM_002524.4)
  Species: H. sapiens (human)
  Mutation: G12C
  Entrez Gene: NRAS (a.k.a. ALPS4, CMNS, KRAS, N-ras, NCMS, NRAS1, NS6)
  Promoter: None
  Cloning method: Gateway Cloning
  Sequencing primers: 5′ M13pUC-fwd; 3′ M13-Rev
Terms and licenses: Academic/Nonprofit Terms; Industry Terms: Not Available to Industry
Depositor comments: Closed state: stop codon immediately follows insert
How to cite: pDONR223_NRAS_p.G12C was a gift from Jesse Boehm & William Hahn & David Root (Addgene plasmid # 81660 ; http://n2t.net/addgene:81660 ; RRID:Addgene_81660)
