>Addgene plasmid #81660 | pDONR223_NRAS_p.G12C | depositor partial sequence | sequence record 154979 | Insert sequence
ATGACTGAGTACAAACTGGTGGTGGTTGGAGCATGTGGTGTTGGGAAAAGCGCACTGACAATCCAGCTAA
TCCAGAACCACTTTGTAGATGAATATGATCCCACCATAGAGGATTCTTACAGAAAACAAGTGGTTATAGA
TGGTGAAACCTGTTTGTTGGACATACTGGATACAGCTGGACAAGAAGAGTACAGTGCCATGAGAGACCAA
TACATGAGGACAGGCGAAGGCTTCCTCTGTGTATTTGCCATCAATAATAGCAAGTCATTTGCGGATATTA
ACCTCTACAGGGAGCAGATTAAGCGAGTAAAAGACTCGGATGATGTACCTATGGTGCTAGTGGGAAACAA
GTGTGATTTGCCAACAAGGACAGTTGATACAAAACAAGCCCACGAACTGGCCAAGAGTTACGGGATTCCA
TTCATTGAAACCTCAGCCAAGACCAGACAGGGTGTTGAAGATGCTTTTTACACACTGGTAAGAGAAATAC
GCCAGTACCGAATGAAAAAACTCAACAGCAGTGATGATGGGACTCAGGGTTGTATGGGATTGCCATGTGT
GGTGATG
